>Addgene plasmid #107213 | xyl4.2 | addgene full sequence | sequence record 206281 | Addgene NGS Result
TAATACGACTCACTATAGGGGAATTGTGAGCGGATAACAATTCCCCTCTAGAAATAATTTTGTTTAACTT
TAAGAAGGAGATATACATATGGGCAGCAGCCATCATCATCATCATCACAAAATCGAAGAAGGTAAACTGG
TAATCTGGATTAACGGCGATAAAGGCTATAACGGTCTCGCTGAAGTCGGTAAGAAATTCGAGAAAGATAC
CGGAATTAAAGTCACCGTTGAGCATCCGGATAAACTGGAAGAGAAATTCCCACAGGTTGCGGCAACTGGC
GATGGCCCTGACATTATCTTCTGGGCACACGACCGCTTTGGTGGCTACGCTCAATCTGGCCTGTTGGCTG
AAATCACCCCGGACAAAGCGTTCCAGGACAAGCTGTATCCGTTTACCTGGGATGCCGTACGTTACAACGG
CAAGCTGATTGCTTACCCGATCGCTGTTGAAGCGTTATCGCTGATTTATAACAAAGATCTGCTGCCGAAC
CCGCCAAAAACCTGGGAAGAGATCCCGGCGCTGGATAAAGAACTGAAAGCGAAAGGTAAGAGCGCGCTGA
TGTTCAACCTGCAAGAACCGTACTTCACCTGGCCGCTGATTGCTGCTGACGGGGGTTATGCGTTCAAGTA
TGAAAACGGCAAGCACGACATTAAAGACGTGGGCGTGGATAACGCTGGCGCGAAAGCGGGTCTGACCTTC
CTGGTTGACCTGATTAAAAACAAACACATGAATGCAGACACCGATTACTCCATCGCAGAAGCTGCCTTTA
ATAAAGGCGAAACAGCGATGACCATCAACGGCCCGTGGGCATGGTCCAACATCGACACCAGCAAAGTGAA
TTATGGTGTAACGGTACTGCCGACCTTCAAGGGTCAACCATCCAAACCGTTCGTTGGCGTGCTGAGCGCA
GGTATTAACGCCGCCAGTCCGAACAAAGAGCTGGCAAAAGAGTTCCTCGAAAACTATCTGCTGACTGATG
AAGGTCTGGAAGCGGTTAATAAAGACAAACCGCTGGGTGCCGTAGCGCTGAAGTCTTACGAGGAAGAGTT
GGCGAAAGATCCACGTATTGCCGCCACCATGGAAAACGCCCAGAAAGGTGAAATCATGCCGAACATCCCG
CAGATGTCCGCTTTCTGGTATGCCGTGCGTACTGCGGTGATCAACGCCGCCAGCGGTCGTCAGACTGTCG
ATGAAGCCCTGAAAGACGCGCAGACTACTAGTGGTTCTGGTTCCGCGGGTGAAAACCTGTACTTCCAGGG
TACCATTGGATCCGAATTCCAGACCGACATCCCGGACCTGTACGAAGTTTTCAAAGACTACTTCCCGATC
GGTGCGGCGGTTGAACCGCGTCAGCTGAACGGTCCGGAAGGTAAACTGATCAAGAAACACTTCAACTCTC
TGACCGCGGAAAACGAAATGAATCCGGAACGTCTGGAACCGCGTGAAGGTGTTTTCAACTTCGAAAACGC
GGACCGTATCGTTGACTTCGCGCAGAAGAACAACATGAAAGTTCGTGGTCACACCCTGGTTTGGCACAAC
CAGACCCCGGACTGGGTTTTCAAAGACGACAACGGTCAGCCGGTTTCTAAAGAAGAACTGCTGGAACGTA
TGCGTAACCACATCAAAACCGTTGTTGGTCGTTACAAAGGTAAAATCTACGCGTGGGACGTTGTTAACGA
AGCGGTTGCGGACGAAGGTACCGAAGTTCTGCGTCCGTCTAAATGGCGTGAAATCATCGGTGAAGACTAC
ATCGAAGAAGCGTTCCGTTACGCGCACGAAGCGGACCCGGACGCGAAACTGTTCATGAACGACTACAACA
TCGAAGGTATCAACGCGAAATCTGACGCGCTGTACAACCTGGTTAAACGTCTGAAAGAACGTGGTGTTCC
GGTTGACGGTATCGGTTTCCAGATGCACATCAACATCAACGGTGTTGACATGGACAACTTCCGTAAAGCG
ATCGAACGTTTCGCGTCTCTGGGTCTGGAAGTTGCGATCACCGAACTGGACGTTTCTATGTACGGTTGGC
CGCCGCGTGCGTACCCGACCTACGACGCGATCCCGGAACAGAAATTCCTGGACCAGGCGGAACGTTACAA
AGAACTGATGAACGCGTTCCGTGAATACGCGGACCACATCACCTCTGTTACCTTCTGGGGTATCGCGGAC
AACCACACCTGGCTGGACTCTCGTGCGGACGTTTACTACGACTCTAACGGTAACGTTGTTACCGACCCGA
ACGCGCCGTACGCGCGTGTTGAGAAAGGTAAAGGTAAAGACGCGCCGTTCGTTTTCGGTCCGGACTACAA
CGTTAAACCGGCGTACTGGGCGGTTGTTTAACTGCAGGCGAGCTCCGTCGACAAGCTTGCGGCCGCACTC
GAGCACCACCACCACCACCACCACCACTAATTGATTAATACCTAGGCTGCTAAACAAAGCCCGAAAGGAA
GCTGAGTTGGCTGCTGCCACCGCTGAGCAATAACTAGCATAACCCCTTGGGGCCTCTAAACGGGTCTTGA
GGGGTTTTTTGCTGAAAGGAGGAACTATATCCGGATTGGCGAATGGG
[124 nt withheld, positions 2568-2691]
C
[91 nt withheld, positions 2693-2783]
A
[49 nt withheld, positions 2785-2833]
CCTTTGACGTTGGAGTCCACGTTCTTT
[37 nt withheld, positions 2861-2897]
ACCCTATCTCGGTCTATTCTTTTGATTTATAAGGGATTTTGCCGATTTCGGCCTATTGGTTAAAAAATGA
GCTGATTTAACAAAAATTTAACGCGAATTTTAACAAAATATTAACGCTTACAATTTAGGTGGCACTTTTC
GGGGAAATGTGCGCGGAACCCCTATTTGTTTATTTTTCTAAATACATTCAAATATGTATCCGCTCATGAA
TTAATTCTTAGAAAAACTCATCGAGCATCAAATGAAACTGCAATTTATTCATATCAGGATTATCAATACC
ATATTTTTGAAAAAGCCGTTTCTGTAATGAAGGAGAAAACTCACCGAGGCAGTTCCATAGGATGGCAAGA
TCCTGGTATCGGTCTGCGATTCCGACTCGTCCAACATCAATACAACCTATTAATTTCCCCTCGTCAAAAA
TAAGGTTATCAAGTGAGAAATCACCATGAGTGACGACTGAATCCGGTGAGAATGGCAAAAGTTTATGCAT
TTCTTTCCAGACTTGTTCAACAGGCCAGCCATTACGCTCGTCATCAAAATCACTCGCATCAACCAAACCG
TTATTCATTCGTGATTGCGCCTGAGCGAGACGAAATACGCGATCGCTGTTAAAAGGACAATTACAAACAG
GAATCGAATGCAACCGGCGCAGGAACACTGCCAGCGCATCAACAATATTTTCACCTGAATCAGGATATTC
TTCTAATACCTGGAATGCTGTTTTCCCGGGGATCGCAGTGGTGAGTAACCATGCATCATCAGGAGTACGG
ATAAAATGCTTGATGGTCGGAAGAGGCATAAATTCCGTCAGCCAGTTTAGTCTGACCATCTCATCTGTAA
CATCATTGGCAACGCTACCTTTGCCATGTTTCAGAAACAACTCTGGCGCATCGGGCTTCCCATACAATCG
ATAGATTGTCGCACCTGATTGCCCGACATTATCGCGAGCCCATTTATACCCATATAAATCAGCATCCATG
TTGGAATTTAATCGCGGCCTAGAGCAAGACGTTTCCCGTTGAATATGGCTCATAACACCCCTTGTATTAC
TGTTTATGTAAGCAGACAGTTTTATTGTTCATGACCAAAATCCCTTAACGTGAGTTTTCGTTCCACTGAG
CGTCAGACCCCGTAGAAAAGATCAAAGGATCTTCTTGAGATCCTTTTTTTCTGCGCGTAATCTGCTGCTT
GCAAACAAAAAAACCACCGCTACCAGCGGTGGTTTGTTTGCCGGATCAAGAGCTACCAACTCTTTTTCCG
AAGGTAACTGGCTTCAGCAGAGCGCAGATACCAAATACTGTCCTTCTAGTGTAGCCGTAGTTAGGCCACC
ACTTCAAGAACTCTGTAGCACCGCCTACATACCTCGCTCTGCTAATCCTGTTACCAGTGGCTGCTGCCAG
TGGCGATAAGTCGTGTCTTACCGGGTTGGACTCAAGACGATAGTTACCGGATAAGGCGCAGCGGTCGGGC
TGAACGGGGGGTTCGTGCACACAGCCCAGCTTGGAGCGAACGACCTACACCGAACTGAGATACCTACAGC
GTGAGCTATGAGAAAGCGCCACGCTTCCCGAAGGGAGAAAGGCGGACAGGTATCCGGTAAGCGGCAGGGT
CGGAACAGGAGAGCGCACGAGGGAGCTTCCAGGGGGAAACGCCTGGTATCTTTATAGTCCTGTCGGGTTT
CGCCACCTCTGACTTGAGCGTCGATTTTTGTGATGCTCGTCAGGGGGGCGGAGCCTATGGAAAAACGCCA
GCAACGCGGCCTTTTTACGGTTCCTGGCCTTTTGCTGGCCTTTTGCTCACATGTTCTTTCCTGCGTTATC
CCCTGATTCTGTGGATAACCGTATTACCGCCTTTGAGTGAGCTGATACCGCTCGCCGCAGCCGAACGACC
GAGCGCAGCGAGTCAGTGAGCGAGGAAGCGGAAGAGCGCCTGATGCGGTATTTTCTCCTTACGCATCTGT
GCGGTATTTCACACCGCAATGGTGCACTCTCAGTACAATCTGCTCTGATGCCGCATAGTTAAGCCAGTAT
ACACTCCGCTATCGCTACGTGACTGGGTCATGGCTGCGCCCCGACACCCGCCAACACCCGCTGACGCGCC
CTGACGGGCTTGTCTGCTCCCGGCATCCGCTTACAGACAAGCTGTGACCGTCTCCGGGAGCTGCATGTGT
CAGAGGTTTTCACCGTCATCACCGAAACGCGCGAGGCAGCTGCGGTAAAGCTCATCAGCGTGGTCGTGAA
GCGATTCACAGATGTCTGCCTGTTCATCCGCGTCCAGCTCGTTGAGTTTCTCCAGAAGCGTTAATGTCTG
GCTTCTGATAAAGCGGGCCATGTTAAGGGCGGTTTTTTCCTGTTTGGTCACTGATGCCTCCGTGTAAGGG
GGATTTCTGTTCATGGGGGTAATGATACCGATGAAACGAGAGAGGATGCTCACGATACGGGTTACTGATG
ATGAACATGCCCGGTTACTGGAACGTTGTGAGGGTAAACAACTGGCGGTATGGATGCGGCGGGACCAGAG
AAAAATCACTCAGGGTCAATGCCAGCGCTTCGTTAATACAGATGTAGGTGTTCCACAGGGTAGCCAGCAG
CATCCTGCGATGCAGATCCGGAACATAATGGTGCAGGGCGCTGACTTCCGCGTTTCCAGACTTTACGAAA
CACGGAAACCGAAGACCATTCATGTTGTTGCTCAGGTCGCAGACGTTTTGCAGCAGCAGTCGCTTCACGT
TCGCTCGCGTATCGGTGATTCATTCTGCTAACCAGTAAGGCAACCCCGCCAGCCTAGCCGGGTCCTCAAC
GACAGGAGCACGATCATGCTAGTCATGCCCCGCGCCCACCGGAAGGAGCTGACTGGGTTGAAGGCTCTCA
AGGGCATCGGTCGAGATCCCGGTGCCTAATGAGTGAGCTAACTTACATTAATTGCGTTGTGCTCACTGCC
CGCTTTCCAGTCGGGAAACCTGTCGTGCCAGCTGCATTAATGAATCGGCCAACGCGCGGGGAGAGGCGGT
TTGCGTATTGGGCGCCAGGGTGGTTTTTCTTTTCACCAGTGAGACGGGCAACAGCTGATTGCCCTTCACC
GCCTGGCCCTGAGAGAGTTGCAGCAAGCGGTCCACGCTGGTTTGCCCCAGCAGGCGAAAATCCTGTTTGA
TGGTGGTTAACGGCGGGATATAACATGAGCTGTCTTCGGTATCGTCGTATCCCACTACCGAGATGTCCGC
ACCAACGCGCAGCCCGGACTCGGTAATGGCGCGCATTGCGCCCAGCGCCATCTGATCGTTGGCAACCAGC
ATCGCAGTGGGAACGATGCCCTCATTCAGCATTTGCATGGTTTGTTGAAAACCGGACATGGCACTCCAGT
CGCCTTCCCGTTCCGCTATCGGCTGAATTTGATTGCGAGTGAGATATTTATGCCAGCCAGCCAGACGCAG
ACGCGCCGAGACAGAACTTAATGGGCCCGCTAACAGCGCGATTTGCTGGTGACCCAATGCGACCAGATGC
TCCACGCCCAGTCGCGTACCGTCTTCATGGGAGAAAATAATACTGTTGATGGGTGTCTGGTCAGAGACAT
CAAGAAATAACGCCGGAACATTAGTGCAGGCAGCTTCCACAGCAATGGCATCCTGGTCATCCAGCGGATA
GTTAATGATCAGCCCACTGACGCGTTGCGCGAGAAGATTGTGCACCGCCGCTTTACAGGCTTCGACGCCG
CTTCGTTCTACCATCGACACCACCACGCTGGCACCCAGTTGATCGGCGCGAGATTTAATCGCCGCGACAA
TTTGCGACGGCGCGTGCAGGGCCAGACTGGAGGTGGCAACGCCAATCAGCAACGACTGTTTGCCCGCCAG
TTGTTGTGCCACGCGGTTGGGAATGTAATTCAGCTCCGCCATCGCCGCTTCCACTTTTTCCCGCGTTTTC
GCAGAAACGTGGCTGGCCTGGTTCACCACGCGGGAAACGGTCTGATAAGAGACACCGGCATACTCTGCGA
CATCGTATAACGTTACTGGTTTCACATTCACCACCCTGAATTGACTCTCTTCCGGGCGCTATCATGCCAT
ACCGCGAAAGGTTTTGCGCCATTCGATGGTGTCCTGGATCTCGACGCTCTCCCTTATGCGACTCCTGCAT
TAGGAAGCAGCCCAGTAGTAGGTTGAGGCCGTTGAGCACCGCCGCCGCAAGGAATGGTGCATGCAAGGAG
ATGGCGCCCAACAGTCCCCCGGCCACGGGGCCTGCCACCATACCCACGCCGAAACAAGCGCTCATGAGCC
CGAAGTGGCGAGCCCGATCTTCCCCATCGGTGATGTCGGCGATATAGGCGCCAGCAACCGCACCTGTGGC
GCCGGTGATGCCGGCCACGATGCGTCCGGCGTAGAGGATCGAGATCGATCTCGATCCCGCGAAAT
Features (pLannotate 1.2.2; 22 found; start..end, strand, type, name):
      1..19      +  promoter       T7 promoter: promoter for bacteriophage T7 RNA polymerase
     20..44      +  protein_bind   lac operator: The lac repressor binds to the lac operator to inhibit transcription in E. coli. This inhibition can be relieved by adding lactose or isopropyl-β-D-thiogalactopyranoside (IPTG). lac repressor encoded by lacI
     59..81      +  RBS            RBS: efficient ribosome binding site from bacteriophage T7 gene 10 (Olins and Rangwala, 1989)
    101..117     +  CDS            capTEV™ (fragment): composite tag for in vivo biotinylation, TEV protease cleavage, and 6xHis tagging
    119..1216    +  CDS            MBP: maltose binding protein from E. coli; malE (mutated); This version of the gene does not encode a signal sequence, so MBP will remain in the cytosol.
   1241..1259    +  CDS            TEV site (fragment): tobacco etch virus (TEV) protease recognition and cleavage site
   1292..2338    +  CDS            XYN1_GEOSE (fragment): Experimental evidence at protein level: Swiss-Prot protein existence level 1. From Geobacillus stearothermophilus (Bacillus stearothermophilus).
   2384..2407    +  CDS            9xHis (fragment): 9xHis affinity tag
   2433..2476    +  CDS            SET1 (fragment): solubility-enhancement tag derived from T7 phage gene 10B
   2484..2531    +  terminator     T7 terminator: transcription terminator for bacteriophage T7 RNA polymerase
   2568..2996    +  rep_origin     f1 ori (sequence partly withheld): f1 bacteriophage origin of replication; arrow indicates direction of (+) strand synthesis
   3049..3106    +  promoter       AmpR promoter (fragment): bla
   3115..3930    -  CDS            KanR: aminoglycoside phosphotransferase; aph(3')-Ia; confers resistance to kanamycin in bacteria or G418 (Geneticin®) in eukaryotes
   4052..4640    +  rep_origin     ori: high-copy-number ColE1/pMB1/pBR322/pUC origin of replication
   4826..4965    -  misc_feature   bom: basis of mobility region from pBR322
   5067..5258    -  CDS            rop: Rop protein, which maintains plasmids at low copy number; rop
   5275..5655    +  CDS            YPB1_ECOLX: Protein predicted: Swiss-Prot protein existence level 4. From Escherichia coli.
   5717..5781    -  CDS            TcR (fragment): tetracycline efflux protein; tet; confers resistance to tetracycline
   5796..5817    -  protein_bind   CAP binding site: CAP binding activates transcription in the presence of cAMP. E. coli catabolite activator protein
   5830..6912    -  CDS            lacI: lac repressor; lacI; The lac repressor binds to the lac operator to inhibit transcription in E. coli. This inhibition can be relieved by adding lactose or isopropyl-β-D-thiogalactopyranoside (IPTG).
   6913..6990    -  promoter       lacI promoter: lacI
   6998..7277    -  CDS            TcR (fragment): tetracycline efflux protein; tet; confers resistance to tetracycline
