[The description below was written by a language model from this plasmid's Addgene catalogue record and pLannotate feature annotations shown in this document.]
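Description:
xyl4.2 is a bacterial expression plasmid built on the pETMBPH backbone, a pET-style vector for producing recombinant protein in E. coli as a maltose-binding-protein fusion. It carries a ColE1/pBR322-type origin together with the rop gene and bom region, consistent with its listing as low copy, plus an f1 origin. Selection is by kanamycin through the aph(3')-Ia gene. The short tetracycline-resistance fragments annotated near lacI are backbone remnants, not functional markers.

The payload is a synthetic, computationally designed xylanase ("design 4.2"), an insert of about 1.06 kb cloned between EcoRI and PstI. The annotation software matches this open reading frame to the Geobacillus stearothermophilus xylanase XYN1, which indicates its closest natural relative by sequence rather than its origin, since the record lists the species as synthetic. Expression is driven by a T7 promoter under lac operator control, with the T7 gene 10 ribosome binding site upstream and a T7 terminator downstream. The plasmid-encoded lacI repressor keeps transcription off until IPTG is added, in a host supplying T7 RNA polymerase. The reading frame begins with a short His-tag-like fragment, followed by signal-less (cytosolic) MBP and a TEV protease site ahead of the xylanase, so the solubility and purification partner can be cleaved off. A further His-tag fragment is annotated downstream of the insert, but the record does not show whether it is translated.

The sequenced record is 7,302 nt, whereas the catalogue gives 6,263 bp as total vector size; the difference approximates the insert length, suggesting the catalogue figure describes the empty backbone. The construct comes from work on automated backbone assembly and sequence design of enzymes, and serves to express and purify this designed xylanase for characterization.
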