Addgene plasmid #107213: xyl4.2
Purpose: Xylanase design 4.2
Depositing lab: Sarel Fleishman. Depositing organization: Weizmann Institute of Science. Publication: Highly active enzymes by automated combinatorial backbone assembly and sequence design. Lapidoth G, Khersonsky O, Lipsh R, Dym O, Albeck S, Rogotner S, Fleishman SJ. Nat Commun. 2018 Jul 17;9(1):2780. doi: 10.1038/s41467-018-05205-5. PubMed 30018322.
Backbone
  Vector backbone: pETMBPH
  Total vector size (bp): 6263
  Vector type: Bacterial Expression
Growth in bacteria
  Bacterial resistance: Kanamycin, 50 μg/mL
  Growth temperature: 37°C
  Growth strain: DH5alpha
  Copy number: Low Copy
Gene/Insert
  Gene/Insert name: xyl4.2
  Species: Synthetic
  Insert size (bp): 1062
  Cloning method: Restriction Enzyme; 5′ cloning site EcoRI (unknown if destroyed); 3′ cloning site PstI (unknown if destroyed)
  Sequencing primers: 5′ ACTAGTGGTTCTGGTTCCGCGGGTG; 3′ CCCGTTTAGAGGCCCCAAGG
Terms and licenses: Academic/Nonprofit Terms; Industry Terms: Not Available to Industry
How to cite: xyl4.2 was a gift from Sarel Fleishman (Addgene plasmid # 107213 ; http://n2t.net/addgene:107213 ; RRID:Addgene_107213)
