>Addgene plasmid #107213 | xyl4.2 | depositor partial sequence | sequence record 202249 | xyl4.2 sequence 7306 bps
TGGCGAATGGG
[124 nt withheld, positions 12-135]
C
[91 nt withheld, positions 137-227]
A
[49 nt withheld, positions 229-277]
CCTTTGACGTTGGAGTCCACGTTCTTT
[37 nt withheld, positions 305-341]
ACCCTATCTCGGTCTATTCTTTTGATTTATAAGGGATTTTGCCGATTTCGGCCTATTGGTTAAAAAATGA
GCTGATTTAACAAAAATTTAACGCGAATTTTAACAAAATATTAACGTTTACAATTTCAGGTGGCACTTTT
CGGGGAAATGTGCGCGGAACCCCTATTTGTTTATTTTTCTAAATACATTCAAATATGTATCCGCTCATGA
ATTAATTCTTAGAAAAACTCATCGAGCATCAAATGAAACTGCAATTTATTCATATCAGGATTATCAATAC
CATATTTTTGAAAAAGCCGTTTCTGTAATGAAGGAGAAAACTCACCGAGGCAGTTCCATAGGATGGCAAG
ATCCTGGTATCGGTCTGCGATTCCGACTCGTCCAACATCAATACAACCTATTAATTTCCCCTCGTCAAAA
ATAAGGTTATCAAGTGAGAAATCACCATGAGTGACGACTGAATCCGGTGAGAATGGCAAAAGTTTATGCA
TTTCTTTCCAGACTTGTTCAACAGGCCAGCCATTACGCTCGTCATCAAAATCACTCGCATCAACCAAACC
GTTATTCATTCGTGATTGCGCCTGAGCGAGACGAAATACGCGATCGCTGTTAAAAGGACAATTACAAACA
GGAATCGAATGCAACCGGCGCAGGAACACTGCCAGCGCATCAACAATATTTTCACCTGAATCAGGATATT
CTTCTAATACCTGGAATGCTGTTTTCCCGGGGATCGCAGTGGTGAGTAACCATGCATCATCAGGAGTACG
GATAAAATGCTTGATGGTCGGAAGAGGCATAAATTCCGTCAGCCAGTTTAGTCTGACCATCTCATCTGTA
ACATCATTGGCAACGCTACCTTTGCCATGTTTCAGAAACAACTCTGGCGCATCGGGCTTCCCATACAATC
GATAGATTGTCGCACCTGATTGCCCGACATTATCGCGAGCCCATTTATACCCATATAAATCAGCATCCAT
GTTGGAATTTAATCGCGGCCTAGAGCAAGACGTTTCCCGTTGAATATGGCTCATAACACCCCTTGTATTA
CTGTTTATGTAAGCAGACAGTTTTATTGTTCATGACCAAAATCCCTTAACGTGAGTTTTCGTTCCACTGA
GCGTCAGACCCCGTAGAAAAGATCAAAGGATCTTCTTGAGATCCTTTTTTTCTGCGCGTAATCTGCTGCT
TGCAAACAAAAAAACCACCGCTACCAGCGGTGGTTTGTTTGCCGGATCAAGAGCTACCAACTCTTTTTCC
GAAGGTAACTGGCTTCAGCAGAGCGCAGATACCAAATACTGTCCTTCTAGTGTAGCCGTAGTTAGGCCAC
CACTTCAAGAACTCTGTAGCACCGCCTACATACCTCGCTCTGCTAATCCTGTTACCAGTGGCTGCTGCCA
GTGGCGATAAGTCGTGTCTTACCGGGTTGGACTCAAGACGATAGTTACCGGATAAGGCGCAGCGGTCGGG
CTGAACGGGGGGTTCGTGCACACAGCCCAGCTTGGAGCGAACGACCTACACCGAACTGAGATACCTACAG
CGTGAGCTATGAGAAAGCGCCACGCTTCCCGAAGGGAGAAAGGCGGACAGGTATCCGGTAAGCGGCAGGG
TCGGAACAGGAGAGCGCACGAGGGAGCTTCCAGGGGGAAACGCCTGGTATCTTTATAGTCCTGTCGGGTT
TCGCCACCTCTGACTTGAGCGTCGATTTTTGTGATGCTCGTCAGGGGGGCGGAGCCTATGGAAAAACGCC
AGCAACGCGGCCTTTTTACGGTTCCTGGCCTTTTGCTGGCCTTTTGCTCACATGTTCTTTCCTGCGTTAT
CCCCTGATTCTGTGGATAACCGTATTACCGCCTTTGAGTGAGCTGATACCGCTCGCCGCAGCCGAACGAC
CGAGCGCAGCGAGTCAGTGAGCGAGGAAGCGGAAGAGCGCCTGATGCGGTATTTTCTCCTTACGCATCTG
TGCGGTATTTCACACCGCATATATGGTGCACTCTCAGTACAATCTGCTCTGATGCCGCATAGTTAAGCCA
GTATACACTCCGCTATCGCTACGTGACTGGGTCATGGCTGCGCCCCGACACCCGCCAACACCCGCTGACG
CGCCCTGACGGGCTTGTCTGCTCCCGGCATCCGCTTACAGACAAGCTGTGACCGTCTCCGGGAGCTGCAT
GTGTCAGAGGTTTTCACCGTCATCACCGAAACGCGCGAGGCAGCTGCGGTAAAGCTCATCAGCGTGGTCG
TGAAGCGATTCACAGATGTCTGCCTGTTCATCCGCGTCCAGCTCGTTGAGTTTCTCCAGAAGCGTTAATG
TCTGGCTTCTGATAAAGCGGGCCATGTTAAGGGCGGTTTTTTCCTGTTTGGTCACTGATGCCTCCGTGTA
AGGGGGATTTCTGTTCATGGGGGTAATGATACCGATGAAACGAGAGAGGATGCTCACGATACGGGTTACT
GATGATGAACATGCCCGGTTACTGGAACGTTGTGAGGGTAAACAACTGGCGGTATGGATGCGGCGGGACC
AGAGAAAAATCACTCAGGGTCAATGCCAGCGCTTCGTTAATACAGATGTAGGTGTTCCACAGGGTAGCCA
GCAGCATCCTGCGATGCAGATCCGGAACATAATGGTGCAGGGCGCTGACTTCCGCGTTTCCAGACTTTAC
GAAACACGGAAACCGAAGACCATTCATGTTGTTGCTCAGGTCGCAGACGTTTTGCAGCAGCAGTCGCTTC
ACGTTCGCTCGCGTATCGGTGATTCATTCTGCTAACCAGTAAGGCAACCCCGCCAGCCTAGCCGGGTCCT
CAACGACAGGAGCACGATCATGCTAGTCATGCCCCGCGCCCACCGGAAGGAGCTGACTGGGTTGAAGGCT
CTCAAGGGCATCGGTCGAGATCCCGGTGCCTAATGAGTGAGCTAACTTACATTAATTGCGTTGCGCTCAC
TGCCCGCTTTCCAGTCGGGAAACCTGTCGTGCCAGCTGCATTAATGAATCGGCCAACGCGCGGGGAGAGG
CGGTTTGCGTATTGGGCGCCAGGGTGGTTTTTCTTTTCACCAGTGAGACGGGCAACAGCTGATTGCCCTT
CACCGCCTGGCCCTGAGAGAGTTGCAGCAAGCGGTCCACGCTGGTTTGCCCCAGCAGGCGAAAATCCTGT
TTGATGGTGGTTAACGGCGGGATATAACATGAGCTGTCTTCGGTATCGTCGTATCCCACTACCGAGATGT
CCGCACCAACGCGCAGCCCGGACTCGGTAATGGCGCGCATTGCGCCCAGCGCCATCTGATCGTTGGCAAC
CAGCATCGCAGTGGGAACGATGCCCTCATTCAGCATTTGCATGGTTTGTTGAAAACCGGACATGGCACTC
CAGTCGCCTTCCCGTTCCGCTATCGGCTGAATTTGATTGCGAGTGAGATATTTATGCCAGCCAGCCAGAC
GCAGACGCGCCGAGACAGAACTTAATGGGCCCGCTAACAGCGCGATTTGCTGGTGACCCAATGCGACCAG
ATGCTCCACGCCCAGTCGCGTACCGTCTTCATGGGAGAAAATAATACTGTTGATGGGTGTCTGGTCAGAG
ACATCAAGAAATAACGCCGGAACATTAGTGCAGGCAGCTTCCACAGCAATGGCATCCTGGTCATCCAGCG
GATAGTTAATGATCAGCCCACTGACGCGTTGCGCGAGAAGATTGTGCACCGCCGCTTTACAGGCTTCGAC
GCCGCTTCGTTCTACCATCGACACCACCACGCTGGCACCCAGTTGATCGGCGCGAGATTTAATCGCCGCG
ACAATTTGCGACGGCGCGTGCAGGGCCAGACTGGAGGTGGCAACGCCAATCAGCAACGACTGTTTGCCCG
CCAGTTGTTGTGCCACGCGGTTGGGAATGTAATTCAGCTCCGCCATCGCCGCTTCCACTTTTTCCCGCGT
TTTCGCAGAAACGTGGCTGGCCTGGTTCACCACGCGGGAAACGGTCTGATAAGAGACACCGGCATACTCT
GCGACATCGTATAACGTTACTGGTTTCACATTCACCACCCTGAATTGACTCTCTTCCGGGCGCTATCATG
CCATACCGCGAAAGGTTTTGCGCCATTCGATGGTGTCCGGGATCTCGACGCTCTCCCTTATGCGACTCCT
GCATTAGGAAGCAGCCCAGTAGTAGGTTGAGGCCGTTGAGCACCGCCGCCGCAAGGAATGGTGCATGCAA
GGAGATGGCGCCCAACAGTCCCCCGGCCACGGGGCCTGCCACCATACCCACGCCGAAACAAGCGCTCATG
AGCCCGAAGTGGCGAGCCCGATCTTCCCCATCGGTGATGTCGGCGATATAGGCGCCAGCAACCGCACCTG
TGGCGCCGGTGATGCCGGCCACGATGCGTCCGGCGTAGAGGATCGAGATCGATCTCGATCCCGCGAAATT
AATACGACTCACTATAGGGGAATTGTGAGCGGATAACAATTCCCCTCTAGAAATAATTTTGTTTAACTTT
AAGAAGGAGATATACATATGGGCAGCAGCCATCATCATCATCATCACAAAATCGAAGAAGGTAAACTGGT
AATCTGGATTAACGGCGATAAAGGCTATAACGGTCTCGCTGAAGTCGGTAAGAAATTCGAGAAAGATACC
GGAATTAAAGTCACCGTTGAGCATCCGGATAAACTGGAAGAGAAATTCCCACAGGTTGCGGCAACTGGCG
ATGGCCCTGACATTATCTTCTGGGCACACGACCGCTTTGGTGGCTACGCTCAATCTGGCCTGTTGGCTGA
AATCACCCCGGACAAAGCGTTCCAGGACAAGCTGTATCCGTTTACCTGGGATGCCGTACGTTACAACGGC
AAGCTGATTGCTTACCCGATCGCTGTTGAAGCGTTATCGCTGATTTATAACAAAGATCTGCTGCCGAACC
CGCCAAAAACCTGGGAAGAGATCCCGGCGCTGGATAAAGAACTGAAAGCGAAAGGTAAGAGCGCGCTGAT
GTTCAACCTGCAAGAACCGTACTTCACCTGGCCGCTGATTGCTGCTGACGGGGGTTATGCGTTCAAGTAT
GAAAACGGCAAGTACGACATTAAAGACGTGGGCGTGGATAACGCTGGCGCGAAAGCGGGTCTGACCTTCC
TGGTTGACCTGATTAAAAACAAACACATGAATGCAGACACCGATTACTCCATCGCAGAAGCTGCCTTTAA
TAAAGGCGAAACAGCGATGACCATCAACGGCCCGTGGGCATGGTCCAACATCGACACCAGCAAAGTGAAT
TATGGTGTAACGGTACTGCCGACCTTCAAGGGTCAACCATCCAAACCGTTCGTTGGCGTGCTGAGCGCAG
GTATTAACGCCGCCAGTCCGAACAAAGAGCTGGCAAAAGAGTTCCTCGAAAACTATCTGCTGACTGATGA
AGGTCTGGAAGCGGTTAATAAAGACAAACCGCTGGGTGCCGTAGCGCTGAAGTCTTACGAGGAAGAGTTG
GCGAAAGATCCACGTATTGCCGCCACCATGGAAAACGCCCAGAAAGGTGAAATCATGCCGAACATCCCGC
AGATGTCCGCTTTCTGGTATGCCGTGCGTACTGCGGTGATCAACGCCGCCAGCGGTCGTCAGACTGTCGA
TGAAGCCCTGAAAGACGCGCAGACTACTAGTGGTTCTGGTTCCGCGGGTGAAAACCTGTACTTCCAGGGT
ACCATTGGATCCGAATTCCAGACCGACATCCCGGACCTGTACGAAGTTTTCAAAGACTACTTCCCGATCG
GTGCGGCGGTTGAACCGCGTCAGCTGAACGGTCCGGAAGGTAAACTGATCAAGAAACACTTCAACTCTCT
GACCGCGGAAAACGAAATGAAACCGGAACGTCTGGAACCGCGTGAAGGTGTTTTCAACTTCGAAAACGCG
GACCGTATCGTTGACTTCGCGCAGAAGAACAACATGAAAGTTCGTGGTCACACCCTGGTTTGGCACAACC
AGACCCCGGACTGGGTTTTCAAAGACGACAACGGTCAGCCGGTTTCTAAAGAAGAACTGCTGGAACGTAT
GCGTAACCACATCAAAACCGTTGTTGGTCGTTACAAAGGTAAAATCTACGCGTGGGACGTTGTTAACGAA
GCGGTTGCGGACGAAGGTACCGAAGTTCTGCGTCCGTCTAAATGGCGTGAAATCATCGGTGAAGACTACA
TCGAAGAAGCGTTCCGTTACGCGCACGAAGCGGACCCGGACGCGAAACTGTTCATGAACGACTACAACAT
CGAAGGTATCAACGCGAAATCTGACGCGCTGTACAACCTGGTTAAACGTCTGAAAGAACGTGGTGTTCCG
GTTGACGGTATCGGTTTCCAGATGCACATCAACATCAACGGTGTTGACATGGACAACTTCCGTAAAGCGA
TCGAACGTTTCGCGTCTCTGGGTCTGGAAGTTGCGATCACCGAACTGGACGTTTCTATGTACGGTTGGCC
GCCGCGTGCGTACCCGACCTACGACGCGATCCCGGAACAGAAATTCCTGGACCAGGCGGAACGTTACAAA
GAACTGATGAACGCGTTCCGTGAATACGCGGACCACATCACCTCTGTTACCTTCTGGGGTATCGCGGACA
ACCACACCTGGCTGGACTCTCGTGCGGACGTTTACTACGACTCTAACGGTAACGTTGTTACCGACCCGAA
CGCGCCGTACGCGCGTGTTGAGAAAGGTAAAGGTAAAGACGCGCCGTTCGTTTTCGGTCCGGACTACAAC
GTTAAACCGGCGTACTGGGCGGTTGTTTAACTGCAGGCGAGCTCCGTCGACAAGCTTGCGGCCGCACTCG
AGCACCACCACCACCACCACCACCACTAATTGATTAATACCTAGGCTGCTAAACAAAGCCCGAAAGGAAG
CTGAGTTGGCTGCTGCCACCGCTGAGCAATAACTAGCATAACCCCTTGGGGCCTCTAAACGGGTCTTGAG
GGGTTTTTTGCTGAAAGGAGGAACTATATCCGGAT
